>Addgene plasmid #251118 | pLV-KLF17-CRa2-MS2 | addgene full sequence | sequence record 498903 | Addgene NGS Result
CCTTCGCCCTCAGACGAGTCGGATCTCCCTTTGGGCCGCCTCCCCGCGTCGACTTTAAGACCAATGACTT
ACAAGGCAGCTGTAGATCTTAGCCACTTTTTAAAAGAAAAGGGGGGACTGGAAGGGCTAATTCACTCCCA
ACGAAGACAAGATCTGCTTTTTGCTTGTACTGGGTCTCTCTGGTTAGACCAGATCTGAGCCTGGGAGCTC
TCTGGCTAACTAGGGAACCCACTGCTTAAGCCTCAATAAAGCTTGCCTTGAGTGCTTCAAGTAGTGTGTG
CCCGTCTGTTGTGTGACTCTGGTAACTAGAGATCCCTCAGACCCTTTTAGTCAGTGTGGAAAATCTCTAG
CAGTACGTATAGTAGTTCATGTCATCTTATTATTCAGTATTTATAACTTGCAAAGAAATGAATATCAGAG
AGTGAGAGGAACTTGTTTATTGCAGCTTATAATGGTTACAAATAAAGCAATAGCATCACAAATTTCACAA
ATAAAGCATTTTTTTCACTGCATTCTAGTTGTGGTTTGTCCAAACTCATCAATGTATCTTATCATGTCTG
GCTCTAGCTATCCCGCCCCTAACTCCGCCCATCCCGCCCCTAACTCCGCCCAGTTCCGCCCATTCTCCGC
CCCATGGCTGACTAATTTTTTTTATTTATGCAGAGGCCGAGGCCGCCTCGGCCTCTGAGCTATTCCAGAA
GTAGTGAGGAGGCTTTTTTGGAGGCCTAGGGACGTACCCAATTCGCCCTATAGTGAGTCGTATTACGCGC
GCTCACTGGCCGTCGTTTTACAACGTCGTGACTGGGAAAACCCTGGCGTTACCCAACTTAATCGCCTTGC
AGCACATCCCCCTTTCGCCAGCTGGCGTAATAGCGAAGAGGCCCGCACCGATCGCCCTTCCCAACAGTTG
CGCAGCCTGAATGGCGAATGGG
[124 nt withheld, positions 933-1056]
C
[91 nt withheld, positions 1058-1148]
A
[49 nt withheld, positions 1150-1198]
CCTTTGACGTTGGAGTCCACGTTCTTT
[37 nt withheld, positions 1226-1262]
ACCCTATCTCGGTCTATTCTTTTGATTTATAAGGGATTTTGCCGATTTCGGCCTATTGGTTAAAAAATGA
GCTGATTTAACAAAAATTTAACGCGAATTTTAACAAAATATTAACGCTTACAATTTAGGTGGCACTTTTC
GGGGAAATGTGCGCGGAACCCCTATTTGTTTATTTTTCTAAATACATTCAAATATGTATCCGCTCATGAG
ACAATAACCCTGATAAATGCTTCAATAATATTGAAAAAGGAAGAGTATGAGTATTCAACATTTCCGTGTC
GCCCTTATTCCCTTTTTTGCGGCATTTTGCCTTCCTGTTTTTGCTCACCCAGAAACGCTGGTGAAAGTAA
AAGATGCTGAAGATCAGTTGGGTGCACGAGTGGGTTACATCGAACTGGATCTCAACAGCGGTAAGATCCT
TGAGAGTTTTCGCCCCGAAGAACGTTTTCCAATGATGAGCACTTTTAAAGTTCTGCTATGTGGCGCGGTA
TTATCCCGTATTGACGCCGGGCAAGAGCAACTCGGTCGCCGCATACACTATTCTCAGAATGACTTGGTTG
AGTACTCACCAGTCACAGAAAAGCATCTTACGGATGGCATGACAGTAAGAGAATTATGCAGTGCTGCCAT
AACCATGAGTGATAACACTGCGGCCAACTTACTTCTGACAACGATCGGAGGACCGAAGGAGCTAACCGCT
TTTTTGCACAACATGGGGGATCATGTAACTCGCCTTGATCGTTGGGAACCGGAGCTGAATGAAGCCATAC
CAAACGACGAGCGTGACACCACGATGCCTGTAGCAATGGCAACAACGTTGCGCAAACTATTAACTGGCGA
ACTACTTACTCTAGCTTCCCGGCAACAATTAATAGACTGGATGGAGGCGGATAAAGTTGCAGGACCACTT
CTGCGCTCGGCCCTTCCGGCTGGCTGGTTTATTGCTGATAAATCTGGAGCCGGTGAGCGTGGGTCTCGCG
GTATCATTGCAGCACTGGGGCCAGATGGTAAGCCCTCCCGTATCGTAGTTATCTACACGACGGGGAGTCA
GGCAACTATGGATGAACGAAATAGACAGATCGCTGAGATAGGTGCCTCACTGATTAAGCATTGGTAACTG
TCAGACCAAGTTTACTCATATATACTTTAGATTGATTTAAAACTTCATTTTTAATTTAAAAGGATCTAGG
TGAAGATCCTTTTTGATAATCTCATGACCAAAATCCCTTAACGTGAGTTTTCGTTCCACTGAGCGTCAGA
CCCCGTAGAAAAGATCAAAGGATCTTCTTGAGATCCTTTTTTTCTGCGCGTAATCTGCTGCTTGCAAACA
AAAAAACCACCGCTACCAGCGGTGGTTTGTTTGCCGGATCAAGAGCTACCAACTCTTTTTCCGAAGGTAA
CTGGCTTCAGCAGAGCGCAGATACCAAATACTGTTCTTCTAGTGTAGCCGTAGTTAGGCCACCACTTCAA
GAACTCTGTAGCACCGCCTACATACCTCGCTCTGCTAATCCTGTTACCAGTGGCTGCTGCCAGTGGCGAT
AAGTCGTGTCTTACCGGGTTGGACTCAAGACGATAGTTACCGGATAAGGCGCAGCGGTCGGGCTGAACGG
GGGGTTCGTGCACACAGCCCAGCTTGGAGCGAACGACCTACACCGAACTGAGATACCTACAGCGTGAGCT
ATGAGAAAGCGCCACGCTTCCCGAAGGGAGAAAGGCGGACAGGTATCCGGTAAGCGGCAGGGTCGGAACA
GGAGAGCGCACGAGGGAGCTTCCAGGGGGAAACGCCTGGTATCTTTATAGTCCTGTCGGGTTTCGCCACC
TCTGACTTGAGCGTCGATTTTTGTGATGCTCGTCAGGGGGGCGGAGCCTATGGAAAAACGCCAGCAACGC
GGCCTTTTTACGGTTCCTGGCCTTTTGCTGGCCTTTTGCTCACATGTTCTTTCCTGCGTTATCCCCTGAT
TCTGTGGATAACCGTATTACCGCCTTTGAGTGAGCTGATACCGCTCGCCGCAGCCGAACGACCGAGCGCA
GCGAGTCAGTGAGCGAGGAAGCGGAAGAGCGCCCAATACGCAAACCGCCTCTCCCCGCGCGTTGGCCGAT
TCATTAATGCAGCTGGCACGACAGGTTTCCCGACTGGAAAGCGGGCAGTGAGCGCAACGCAATTAATGTG
AGTTAGCTCACTCATTAGGCACCCCAGGCTTTACACTTTATGCTTCCGGCTCGTATGTTGTGTGGAATTG
TGAGCGGATAACAATTTCACACAGGAAACAGCTATGACCATGATTACGCCAAGCGCGCAATTAACCCTCA
CTAAAGGGAACAAAAGCTGGAGCTGCAAGCTTAATGTAGTCTTATGCAATACTCTTGTAGTCTTGCAACA
TGGTAACGATGAGTTAGCAACATGCCTTACAAGGAGAGAAAAAGCACCGTGCATGCCGATTGGTGGAAGT
AAGGTGGTACGATCGTGCCTTATTAGGAAGGCAACAGACGGGTCTGACATGGATTGGACGAACCACTGAA
TTGCCGCATTGCAGAGATATTGTATTTAAGTGCCTAGCTCGATACATAAACGGGTCTCTCTGGTTAGACC
AGATCTGAGCCTGGGAGCTCTCTGGCTAACTAGGGAACCCACTGCTTAAGCCTCAATAAAGCTTGCCTTG
AGTGCTTCAAGTAGTGTGTGCCCGTCTGTTGTGTGACTCTGGTAACTAGAGATCCCTCAGACCCTTTTAG
TCAGTGTGGAAAATCTCTAGCAGTGGCGCCCGAACAGGGACTTGAAAGCGAAAGGGAAACCAGAGGAGCT
CTCTCGACGCAGGACTCGGCTTGCTGAAGCGCGCACGGCAAGAGGCGAGGGGCGGCGACTGGTGAGTACG
CCAAAAATTTTGACTAGCGGAGGCTAGAAGGAGAGAGATGGGTGCGAGAGCGTCAGTATTAAGCGGGGGA
GAATTAGATCGCGATGGGAAAAAATTCGGTTAAGGCCAGGGGGAAAGAAAAAATATAAATTAAAACATAT
AGTATGGGCAAGCAGGGAGCTAGAACGATTCGCAGTTAATCCTGGCCTGTTAGAAACATCAGAAGGCTGT
AGACAAATACTGGGACAGCTACAACCATCCCTTCAGACAGGATCAGAAGAACTTAGATCATTATATAATA
CAGTAGCAACCCTCTATTGTGTGCATCAAAGGATAGAGATAAAAGACACCAAGGAAGCTTTAGACAAGAT
AGAGGAAGAGCAAAACAAAAGTAAGACCACCGCACAGCAAGCGGCCGCTGATCTTCAGACCTGGAGGAGG
AGATATGAGGGACAATTGGAGAAGTGAATTATATAAATATAAAGTAGTAAAAATTGAACCATTAGGAGTA
GCACCCACCAAGGCAAAGAGAAGAGTGGTGCAGAGAGAAAAAAGAGCAGTGGGAATAGGAGCTTTGTTCC
TTGGGTTCTTGGGAGCAGCAGGAAGCACTATGGGCGCAGCGTCAATGACGCTGACGGTACAGGCCAGACA
ATTATTGTCTGGTATAGTGCAGCAGCAGAACAATTTGCTGAGGGCTATTGAGGCGCAACAGCATCTGTTG
CAACTCACAGTCTGGGGCATCAAGCAGCTCCAGGCAAGAATCCTGGCTGTGGAAAGATACCTAAAGGATC
AACAGCTCCTGGGGATTTGGGGTTGCTCTGGAAAACTCATTTGCACCACTGCTGTGCCTTGGAATGCTAG
TTGGAGTAATAAATCTCTGGAACAGATTTGGAATCACACGACCTGGATGGAGTGGGACAGAGAAATTAAC
AATTACACAAGCTTAATACACTCCTTAATTGAAGAATCGCAAAACCAGCAAGAAAAGAATGAACAAGAAT
TATTGGAATTAGATAAATGGGCAAGTTTGTGGAATTGGTTTAACATAACAAATTGGCTGTGGTATATAAA
ATTATTCATAATGATAGTAGGAGGCTTGGTAGGTTTAAGAATAGTTTTTGCTGTACTTTCTATAGTGAAT
AGAGTTAGGCAGGGATATTCACCATTATCGTTTCAGACCCACCTCCCAACCCCGAGGGGACCCAGAGAGG
GCCTATTTCCCATGATTCCTTCATATTTGCATATACGATACAAGGCTGTTAGAGAGATAATTAGAATTAA
TTTGACTGTAAACACAAAGATATTAGTACAAAATACGTGACGTAGAAAGTAATAATTTCTTGGGTAGTTT
GCAGTTTTAAAATTATGTTTTAAAATGGACTATCATATGCTTACCGTAACTTGAAAGTATTTCGATTTCT
TGGCTTTATATATCTTGTGGAAAGGACGAAACACCGAAGTGGCTGGCTGTCCGTGGTTTTAGAGCTAGGC
CAACATGAGGATCACCCATGTCTGCAGGGCCTAGCAAGTTAAAATAAGGCTAGTCCGTTATCAACTTGGC
CAACATGAGGATCACCCATGTCTGCAGGGCCAAGTGGCACCGAGTCGGTGCTTTTTTGGATCCAAGCTTG
GCGTAACTAGATCTTGAGACAAATGGCAGTATTCATCCACAATTTTAAAAGAAAAGGGGGGATTGGGGGG
TACAGTGCAGGGGAAAGAATAGTAGACATAATAGCAACAGACATACAAACTAAAGAATTACAAAAACAAA
TTACAAAAATTCAAAATTTTCGGGTTTATTACAGGGACAGCAGAGATCCACTTTGGCGCCGGCTCGAGGG
GGCCCGGGTGCAAAGATGGATAAAGTTTTAAACAGAGAGGAATCTTTGCAGCTAATGGACCTTCTAGGTC
TTGAAAGGAGTGGGAATTGGCTCCGGTGCCCGTCAGTGGGCAGAGCGCACATCGCCCACAGTCCCCGAGA
AGTTGGGGGGAGGGGTCGGCAATTGATCCGGTGCCTAGAGAAGGTGGCGCGGGGTAAACTGGGAAAGTGA
TGTCGTGTACTGGCTCCGCCTTTTTCCCGAGGGTGGGGGAGAACCGTATATAAGTGCAGTAGTCGCCGTG
AACGTTCTTTTTCGCAACGGGTTTGCCGCCAGAACACAGGTAAGTGCCGTGTGTGGTTCCCGCGGGCCTG
GCCTCTTTACGGGTTATGGCCCTTGCGTGCCTTGAATTACTTCCACCTGGCTGCAGTACGTGATTCTTGA
TCCCGAGCTTCGGGTTGGAAGTGGGTGGGAGAGTTCGAGGCCTTGCGCTTAAGGAGCCCCTTCGCCTCGT
GCTTGAGTTGAGGCCTGGCCTGGGCGCTGGGGCCGCCGCGTGCGAATCTGGTGGCACCTTCGCGCCTGTC
TCGCTGCTTTCGATAAGTCTCTAGCCATTTAAAATTTTTGATGACCTGCTGCGACGCTTTTTTTCTGGCA
AGATAGTCTTGTAAATGCGGGCCAAGATCTGCACACTGGTATTTCGGTTTTTGGGGCCGCGGGCGGCGAC
GGGGCCCGTGCGTCCCAGCGCACATGTTCGGCGAGGCGGGGCCTGCGAGCGCGGCCACCGAGAATCGGAC
GGGGGTAGTCTCAAGCTGGCCGGCCTGCTCTGGTGCCTGGCCTCGCGCCGCCGTGTATCGCCCCGCCCTG
GGCGGCAAGGCTGGCCCGGTCGGCACCAGTTGCGTGAGCGGAAAGATGGCCGCTTCCCGGCCCTGCTGCA
GGGAGCTCAAAATGGAGGACGCGGCGCTCGGGAGAGCGGGCGGGTGAGTCACCCACACAAAGGAAAAGGG
CCTTTCCGTCCTCAGCCGTCGCTTCATGTGACTCCACGGAGTACCGGGCGCCGTCCAGGCACCTCGATTA
GTTCTCGAGCTTTTGGAGTACGTCGTCTTTAGGTTGGGGGGAGGGGTTTTATGCGATGGAGTTTCCCCAC
ACTGAGTGGGTGGAGACTGAAGTTAGGCCAGCTTGGCACTTGATGTAATTCTCCTTGGAATTTGCCCTTT
TTGAGTTTGGATCTTGGTTCATTCTCAAGCCTCAGACAGTGGTTCAAAGTTTTTTTCTTCCATTTCAGGT
GTCGTGACGTACGGCCACCATGACCGAGTACAAGCCCACGGTGCGCCTCGCCACCCGCGACGACGTCCCC
AGGGCCGTACGCACCCTCGCCGCCGCGTTCGCCGACTACCCCGCCACGCGCCACACCGTCGATCCGGACC
GCCACATCGAGCGGGTCACCGAGCTGCAAGAACTCTTCCTCACGCGCGTCGGGCTCGACATCGGCAAGGT
GTGGGTCGCGGACGACGGCGCCGCCGTGGCGGTCTGGACCACGCCGGAGAGCGTCGAAGCGGGGGCGGTG
TTCGCCGAGATCGGCCCGCGCATGGCCGAGTTGAGCGGTTCCCGGCTGGCCGCGCAGCAACAGATGGAAG
GCCTCCTGGCGCCGCACCGGCCCAAGGAGCCCGCGTGGTTCCTGGCCACCGTCGGAGTCTCGCCCGACCA
CCAGGGCAAGGGTCTGGGCAGCGCCGTCGTGCTCCCCGGAGTGGAGGCGGCCGAGCGCGCCGGGGTGCCC
GCCTTCCTGGAGACCTCCGCGCCCCGCAACCTCCCCTTCTACGAGCGGCTCGGCTTCACCGTCACCGCCG
ACGTCGAGGTGCCCGAAGGACCGCGCACCTGGTGCATGACCCGCAAGCCCGGTGCCTGAACGCGTTAAGT
CGACAATCAACCTCTGGATTACAAAATTTGTGAAAGATTGACTGGTATTCTTAACTATGTTGCTCCTTTT
ACGCTATGTGGATACGCTGCTTTAATGCCTTTGTATCATGCTATTGCTTCCCGTATGGCTTTCATTTTCT
CCTCCTTGTATAAATCCTGGTTGCTGTCTCTTTATGAGGAGTTGTGGCCCGTTGTCAGGCAACGTGGCGT
GGTGTGCACTGTGTTTGCTGACGCAACCCCCACTGGTTGGGGCATTGCCACCACCTGTCAGCTCCTTTCC
GGGACTTTCGCTTTCCCCCTCCCTATTGCCACGGCGGAACTCATCGCCGCCTGCCTTGCCCGCTGCTGGA
CAGGGGCTCGGCTGTTGGGCACTGACAATTCCGTGGTGTTGTCGGGGAAATCATCGTCCTTTCCTTGGCT
GCTCGCCTGTGTTGCCACCTGGATTCTGCGCGGGACGTCCTTCTGCTACGTCCCTTCGGCCCTCAATCCA
GCGGACCTTCCTTCCCGCGGCCTGCTGCCGGCTCTGCGGCCTCTTCCGCGTCTTCG
Features (pLannotate 1.2.2; 32 found; start..end, strand, type, name):
     98..117     +  misc_feature   cPPT/CTS (fragment): central polypurine tract and central termination sequence of HIV-1
    119..352     +  LTR            3' LTR (ΔU3): self-inactivating 3' long terminal repeat (LTR) from HIV-1
    430..551     +  polyA_signal   SV40 poly(A) signal: SV40 polyadenylation signal
    591..726     +  rep_origin     SV40 ori: SV40 origin of replication
    747..765     -  promoter       T7 promoter: promoter for bacteriophage T7 RNA polymerase
    773..928     +  CDS            lacZα (fragment): LacZα fragment of β-galactosidase; lacZ fragment
    933..1361    +  rep_origin     f1 ori (sequence partly withheld): f1 bacteriophage origin of replication; arrow indicates direction of (+) strand synthesis
   1414..1518    +  promoter       AmpR promoter: bla
   1519..2379    +  CDS            AmpR: β-lactamase; bla; confers resistance to ampicillin, carbenicillin, and related antibiotics
   2550..3138    +  rep_origin     ori: high-copy-number ColE1/pMB1/pBR322/pUC origin of replication
   3321..3413    +  CDS            lacI (fragment): lac repressor; lacI; The lac repressor binds to the lac operator to inhibit transcription in E. coli. This inhibition can be relieved by adding lactose or isopropyl-β-D-thiogalactopyranoside (IPTG).
   3426..3447    +  protein_bind   CAP binding site: CAP binding activates transcription in the presence of cAMP. E. coli catabolite activator protein
   3462..3492    +  promoter       lac promoter: promoter for the E. coli lac operon
   3500..3516    +  protein_bind   lac operator: The lac repressor binds to the lac operator to inhibit transcription in E. coli. This inhibition can be relieved by adding lactose or isopropyl-β-D-thiogalactopyranoside (IPTG). lac repressor encoded by lacI
   3561..3579    +  promoter       T3 promoter: promoter for bacteriophage T3 RNA polymerase
   3607..3833    +  promoter       RSV promoter: Rous sarcoma virus enhancer/promoter
   3834..4014    +  LTR            5' LTR (truncated): truncated 5' long terminal repeat (LTR) from HIV-1
   4061..4186    +  misc_feature   HIV-1 Ψ: packaging signal of human immunodeficiency virus type 1
   4170..4533    +  CDS            HIV-1 gag (fragment): gag protein from human immunodeficiency virus 1; gag
   4679..4912    +  misc_feature   RRE: The Rev response element (RRE) of HIV-1 allows for Rev-dependent mRNA export from the nucleus to the cytoplasm.
   5289..5315    +  CDS            Rev (fragment): human immunodeficiency virus 1 (HIV-1) Rev protein; rev; enhances nuclear export of unspliced and incompletely spliced viral mRNAs
   5319..5559    +  promoter       U6 promoter: RNA polymerase III promoter for human U6 snRNA
   5605..5623    +  misc_RNA       MS2 stem loop: stem loop that binds the bacteriophage MS2 coat protein
   5634..5670    +  misc_RNA       gRNA scaffold (fragment): guide RNA scaffold for the Streptococcus pyogenes CRISPR/Cas9 system
   5675..5693    +  misc_RNA       MS2 stem loop: stem loop that binds the bacteriophage MS2 coat protein
   5704..5723    +  misc_RNA       gRNA scaffold (fragment): guide RNA scaffold for the Streptococcus pyogenes CRISPR/Cas9 system
   5785..5902    +  misc_feature   cPPT/CTS: central polypurine tract and central termination sequence of HIV-1
   5968..6034    +  CDS            small t antigen (fragment): SV40 (simian virus 40) small t antigen
   6060..6271    +  promoter       EF-1α core promoter: core promoter for human elongation factor EF-1α
   6272..7210    +  intron         EF-1α intron A: intron upstream of the start codon of human EF-1α
   7232..7831    +  CDS            PuroR (fragment): puromycin N-acetyltransferase; pac from Streptomyces; confers resistance to puromycin
   7847..47      +  misc_feature   WPRE (across the origin): woodchuck hepatitis virus posttranscriptional regulatory element
