[The description below was written by a language model from this plasmid's Addgene catalogue record and pLannotate feature annotations shown in this document.]
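Description:
pLV-KLF17-CRa2-MS2 is a lentiviral CRISPR activation guide plasmid built on the lenti sgRNA(MS2)_puro optimized backbone. It is maintained in E. coli as a high-copy plasmid through a ColE1/pUC-type origin with ampicillin selection (AmpR under its own bla promoter), and it also carries an f1 origin and remnants of lac cloning-vector sequence. The viral portion has a third-generation, self-inactivating layout. An RSV promoter drives a truncated HIV-1 5' LTR, followed by the Ψ packaging signal with a partial gag fragment, the Rev response element for Rev-dependent export of the genomic RNA, a cPPT/CTS, a WPRE and a ΔU3 3' LTR. An SV40 poly(A) signal and SV40 origin lie downstream of the 3' LTR.

The payload consists of two cassettes. A human U6 RNA polymerase III promoter expresses a single guide RNA, listed as sgRNA2, directed at the promoter of human KLF17. The S. pyogenes Cas9 scaffold of this guide is interrupted by two MS2 stem loops, which is why the annotation splits it into fragments. These aptamers bind the bacteriophage MS2 coat protein, so that MS2-fused transcriptional activators can be recruited alongside a dCas9 activator to the target site. Those protein components are not encoded here and must be supplied separately. Downstream, the EF-1α core promoter with intron A drives puromycin N-acetyltransferase, allowing selection of transduced mammalian cells. According to the record, the plasmid is used to activate KLF17 expression, and the associated work applies CRISPR activation to assess gene editing products in human pluripotent stem cells. The cloning method is not stated.
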