Addgene plasmid #251118: pLV-KLF17-CRa2-MS2
Purpose: sgRNA2 for KLF17 activation cloned into lenti sgRNA(MS2)_puro backbone
Depositing lab: Ting Zhou. Depositing organization: Memorial Sloan-Kettering Cancer Center. Publication: Leveraging CRISPR activation for rapid assessment of gene editing products in human pluripotent stem cells. Wu Y, Zhong A, Evangelisti A, Sidharta M, Danwei H, Studer L, Zhou T. Stem Cell Reports. 2025 Apr 25:102499. doi: 10.1016/j.stemcr.2025.102499. PubMed 40345204.
Backbone
  Vector backbone: lenti sgRNA(MS2)_puro optimized backbone
  Backbone manufacturer: Feng Zhang (Addgene #73797)
  Vector type: Mammalian Expression, Lentiviral, CRISPR
  Selectable markers: Puromycin
Growth in bacteria
  Bacterial resistance: Ampicillin, 100 μg/mL
  Growth temperature: 37°C
  Growth strain: NEB Stable
  Copy number: High Copy
Gene/Insert
  Gene/Insert name: sgRNA2 targeting KLF17 promoter
  gRNA/shRNA sequence: GAAGTGGCTGGCTGTCCGTG
  Species: H. sapiens (human), Synthetic
  Entrez Gene: KLF17 (a.k.a. ZLF393, ZNF393, Zfp393)
  Promoter: U6
  Cloning method: Unknown
  Sequencing primers: 5′ n/a
Terms and licenses: Academic/Nonprofit Terms; Industry Terms: Not Available to Industry
How to cite: pLV-KLF17-CRa2-MS2 was a gift from Ting Zhou (Addgene plasmid # 251118 ; http://n2t.net/addgene:251118 ; RRID:Addgene_251118)
